>Addgene plasmid #50737 | RAMA-bio-His | depositor full sequence | sequence record 76050 | RAMA-bio-His sequence 9159 bps
CATGTTGACATTGATTATTGACTAGTTATTAATAGTAATCAATTACGGGGTCATTAGTTCATAGCCCATA
TATGGAGTTCCGCGTTACATAACTTACGGTAAATGGCCCGCCTGGCTGACCGCCCAACGACCCCCGCCCA
TTGACGTCAATAATGACGTATGTTCCCATAGTAACGCCAATAGGGACTTTCCATTGACGTCAATGGGTGG
AGTATTTACGGTAAACTGCCCACTTGGCAGTACATCAAGTGTATCATATGCCAAGTCCGCCCCCTATTGA
CGTCAATGACGGTAAATGGCCCGCCTGGCATTATGCCCAGTACATGACCTTACGGGACTTTCCTACTTGG
CAGTACATCTACGTATTAGTCATCGCTATTACCATGGTGATGCGGTTTTGGCAGTACACCAATGGGCGTG
GATAGCGGTTTGACTCACGGGGATTTCCAAGTCTCCACCCCATTGACGTCAATGGGAGTTTGTTTTGGCA
CCAAAATCAACGGGACTTTCCAAAATGTCGTAATAACCCCGCCCCGTTGACGCAAATGGGCGGTAGGCGT
GTACGGTGGGAGGTCTATATAAGCAGAGCTCGTTTAGTGAACCGTCAGATCCTCACTCTCTTCCGCATCG
CTGTCTGCGAGGGCCAGCTGTTGGGCTCGCGGTTGAGGACAAACTCTTCGCGGTCTTTCCAGTACTCTTG
GATCGGAAACCCGTCGGCCTCCGAACGGTACTCCGCCACCGAGGGACCTGAGCGAGTCCGCATCGACCGG
ATCGGAAAACCTCTCGAGAAAGGCGTCTAACCAGTCACAGTCGCAAGGTAGGCTGAGCACCGTGGCGGGC
GGCAGCGGGTGGCGGTCGGGGTTGTTTCTGGCGGAGGTGCTGCTGATGATGTAATTAAAGTAGGCGGTCT
TGAGACGGCGGATGGTCGAGGTGAGGTGTGGCAGGCTTGAGATCCAGCTGTTGGGGTGAGTACTCCCTCT
CAAAAGCGGGCATTACTTCTGCGCTAAGATTGTCAGTTTCCAAAAACGAGGAGGATTTGATATTCACCTG
GCCCGATCTGGCCATACACTTGAGTGACAATGACATCCACTTTGCCTTTCTCTCCACAGGTGTCCACTCC
CAGGTCCAAGTTTGCCACCATGGAGTTTCAGACCCAGGTACTCATGTCCCTGCTGCTCTGCATGTCTGGT
GCGGCCGCATACCTGGAACAGATCAAGAACGGCATCAGCGGCCACTACACCGAGGACCACAACATCAAGA
ACAACAACTGCATCAGCTTCAGCGACTACGAGCGGAGCATCAAGAATTTCGCCATCAGCAGCCACGCCGA
GAACAACTACGACAACATCATCAACGAGTACAAGAAGATCAAGGACATCAACAACAATATCAACATCCTG
AGCAGCGTGCACCGGAAGGGCCGGATCCTGTACGACAGCTTCCTGGAAATCAACAAGCTCGAGAACGACA
AGAAAGAGAAGCACGAGAAAGAGGACGAGTACGAGGACAACGACGAGTCCTTTCTGGAAACCGAGGAATA
CGAGGATAATGAGGACGAGAAGTACAACAAGGACGAGGACGACTACGCCGAGAGCTTCATCGAGACAGAT
GAGTATGAAGATAACGAGGATGACAAGTATAACAAAGATGAGGATGATTACAGCGAGTCCTTCATTGAGA
CTGACGAATACGACGACAATGAAGAGGAACAGTATAACAAGGACGAAGATGACTATACCGACTCCTTCAT
CGAAACCGACCACTACGAGAACAATGACGATAAGAACGAGGAAGAAGAAGAGTACAACGACCAGGACAAT
GACTACGGCTACAACTTCCTCGAAACTGATGAGTACGACGATAGCGAAGAGTACGACTATGACGACAAAG
AGTACGGGGAGAGTTTCCTCGAGAAAGAAGAGGGCGAAGAGATGAAGGATGAGGAAATGAAGGACGAAGA
GATGAAGGACGTGGAAATGAAGGATGAAGAGATGAAGGATGAAGAAATGAAGTATGACGAGATGAAGAAC
GAGGAAATGAAGTACGACGAAATGAAGGATGAAGTCATGAAGGACGAAGAAATGAAGGATGAAGTGATGA
AGGACGAAGAGATGAAGGATGAGCAGATGAAGTACGAGGAATTCAAGAACGAGGAATCCAAGAATGAAGA
GTCCAAAAACGAAGAAAGCAAGAATGAGGAAAGTAAAAACGAAGAGTTTAAGAACGAAGAGAGTAAAAAC
GAGGAATTCAAAAACGAAGAGTTCAAAAATGAGGACATGAGCTACGATGAGTACATGGGCTATAAGAAAA
AAGAAGAGGACGAGAGCTACAATACCTTCAACGGCGCCAAGAAGAACAACGCCGCCAATAGCTTTCTCGA
AAAGGACCTGCAGGGCGACTCCGACGACGAGCTGCACAGCACCTTCTACAGCAAGAACGTGGACAAAGAG
AACTACGACGACAAGAACATCTTCTACGGCTACAGCGACAACGACGACGAGAGTTTCCTGGAAACCGACA
GCTACGAGGAATATGAAGATGAGGACAAGGACGTCGAGGATGAATACGAAGAGTCCTTCCTGCAGAACGA
CGAGAAGAAAATGGTGTTCTACGACCTGTACAAGCCCGAAGAGAACGAGGCCTACTATGAGAAGAAGCAG
AAGAAAGAAGAGAAAGAGGAAAAAGAAGAAAAAGAGCAGTCCCTGAACAAGCAGAACGATATGGAAGATC
AGGAAGATAACGAAGAGTACAAGTTTGAGGAAGAGAACAAAGAGGACCTGCTCGACGTCCAGCAGGACGA
GGAACTGCCTAGCGAGGGCAAGCAGAAAGTGAAGGGCAAGAGCTTCGACAACGAGCACCTGAACGAGATC
CAGAATGTGGCCGACGTGCACGCCTTCATCCAGAAAGACATGAAGTACCTGGACGACCTGATCGATGAGG
AACAGACCATCAAGGACGCCGTGAAGAAGTCCGCCTACAAGGGCAACAAGAAGCTGGGCAACAACAAGAA
AAGCCAGATGATCCTCGAAGAAGAACCCGAGGAAAACTTCGAAGAGGACGCCGACGAAGAACTGAACAAG
CTGATGGAACAGGAAAAGAACATCGTCGACAAAGAAATCAAGAACTCCAAGGCCAACAAGGCTAACAAAA
AGCTGCAGTTCAACAACGCCAACAAACAGAACAAGATGTACATGAAGAATGAGTATAACAACAAGGCAAA
GAACAACAAAAACAACAAGTTCGAGCAGCAGAATTACGACGAATCCTACATGGACGACGATTACGAGCAG
AACGAAGAATTCAACGACAACAACCAGGCCGAGGACATGAAGGAAACAAACGAGCTGGACAAGATCAACG
ATGAGCTGCTGACCGACCAGGGCCCCAACGAGGATACCCTGCTGGAAAACAACAACAAAATCTTCGATAA
CAAGTTCGTGGCCCACAAGAAGCGCGAGAAGTCCATCAGCCCCCACAGCTACCAGAAAGTGTCCACCAAG
GTGCAGAACAAAGAAGATATGGAAAACAAAGAGGAAAAGCAGCTGATCAACGACGAGGCCGCCATGACCG
CCGAGGAACTCGTGGAACTCGAGAATACCGAGGACGTGAACACCCCTACCATGGTGGAAACAGAAGAGAT
CGACAGCGACGAGAACGGCAACAAGGCCTCTGGCGCGCCGTCGACCTCCATCACGGCCTATAAGAGTGAG
GGGGAGTCAGCGGAGTTCTCCTTCCCACTCAACCTTGGAGAGGAAAGCCTGCAGGGAGAGTTGAGATGGA
AGGCAGAGAAGGCTCCTTCTTCCCAGTCCTGGATCACCTTCTCCCTAAAGAACCAAAAGGTGTCTGTGCA
GAAGTCTACTAGCAACCCCAAGTTCCAGCTGTCCGAAACGCTCCCACTCACCCTTCAGATACCCCAGGTC
TCCCTTCAGTTTGCTGGTTCTGGCAACCTGACCCTGACTCTGGACAGAGGGATACTGTATCAGGAAGTGA
ACCTGGTGGTGATGAAAGTGACTCAGCCCGACAGCAACACTTTGACCTGTGAGGTGATGGGACCCACCTC
ACCCAAGATGAGACTGATCTTGAAGCAGGAGAATCAGGAGGCCAGGGTCTCCAGGCAGGAGAAAGTGATT
CAAGTGCAGGCCCCTGAAGCAGGGGTGTGGCAATGTCTACTGAGTGAAGGTGAAGAGGTCAAGATGGACT
CCAAGATCCAGGTTTTATCCAAAGGGTTGAATTCCGGCAGCCTGCACCACATCCTGGACGCCCAGAAGAT
GCTGTGGAACCACAGGGACAGGAACCTGCCTCCTCTGGCCCCTCTGGGCCCCCACCACCATCACCACCAT
TGAGTCTAGACACGTGATTAATTAAGGATCCCCCGACCTCGACCTCTGGCTAATAAAGGAAATTTATTTT
CATTGCAATAGTGTGTTGGAATTTTTTGTGTCTCTCACTCGGAAGGACATATGGGAGGGCAAATCATTTG
GTCGAGATCCCTCGGAGATCTCTAGCTAGAGGATCGATCCCCGCCCCGGACGAACTAAACCTGACTACGA
CATCTCTGCCCCTTCTTCGCGGGGCAGTGCATGTAATCCCTTCAGTTGGTTGGTACAACTTGCCAACTGG
GCCCTGTTCCACATGTGACACGGGGGGGGACCAAACACAAAGGGGTTCTCTGACTGTAGTTGACATCCTT
ATAAATGGATGTGCACATTTGCCAACACTGAGTGGCTTTCATCCTGGAGCAGACTTTGCAGTCTGTGGAC
TGCAACACAACATTGCCTTTATGTGTAACTCTTGGCTGAAGCTCTTACACCAATGCTGGGGGACATGTAC
CTCCCAGGGGCCCAGGAAGACTACGGGAGGCTACACCAACGTCAATCAGAGGGGCCTGTGTAGCTACCGA
TAAGCGGACCCTCAAGAGGGCATTAGCAATAGTGTTTATAAGGCCCCCTTGTTAACCCTAAACGGGTAGC
ATATGCTTCCCGGGTAGTAGTATATACTATCCAGACTAACCCTAATTCAATAGCATATGTTACCCAACGG
GAAGCATATGCTATCGAATTAGGGTTAGTAAAAGGGTCCTAAGGAACAGCGATATCTCCCACCCCATGAG
CTGTCACGGTTTTATTTACATGGGGTCAGGATTCCACGAGGGTAGTGAACCATTTTAGTCACAAGGGCAG
TGGCTGAAGATCAAGGAGCGGGCAGTGAACTCTCCTGAATCTTCGCCTGCTTCTTCATTCTCCTTCGTTT
AGCTAATAGAATAACTGCTGAGTTGTGAACAGTAAGGTGTATGTGAGGTGCTCGAAAACAAGGTTTCAGG
TGACGCCCCCAGAATAAAATTTGGACGGGGGGTTCAGTGGTGGCATTGTGCTATGACACCAATATAACCC
TCACAAACCCCTTGGGCAATAAATACTAGTGTAGGAATGAAACATTCTGAATATCTTTAACAATAGAAAT
CCATGGGGTGGGGACAAGCCGTAAAGACTGGATGTCCATCTCACACGAATTTATGGCTATGGGCAACACA
TAATCCTAGTGCAATATGATACTGGGGTTATTAAGATGTGTCCCAGGCAGGGACCAAGACAGGTGAACCA
TGTTGTTACACTCTATTTGTAACAAGGGGAAAGAGAGTGGACGCCGACAGCAGCGGACTCCACTGGTTGT
CTCTAACACCCCCGAAAATTAAACGGGGCTCCACGCCAATGGGGCCCATAAACAAAGACAAGTGGCCACT
CTTTTTTTTGAAATTGTGGAGTGGGGGCACGCGTCAGCCCCCACACGCCGCCCTGCGGTTTTGGACTGTA
AAATAAGGGTGTAATAACTTGGCTGATTGTAACCCCGCTAACCACTGCGGTCAAACCACTTGCCCACAAA
ACCACTAATGGCACCCCGGGGAATACCTGCATAAGTAGGTGGGCGGGCCAAGATAGGGGCGCGATTGCTG
CGATCTGGAGGACAAATTACACACACTTGCGCCTGAGCGCCAAGCACAGGGTTGTTGGTCCTCATATTCA
CGAGGTCGCTGAGAGCACGGTGGGCTAATGTTGCCATGGGTAGCATATACTACCCAAATATCTGGATAGC
ATATGCTATCCTAATCTATATCTGGGTAGCATAGGCTATCCTAATCTATATCTGGGTAGCATATGCTATC
CTAATCTATATCTGGGTAGTATATGCTATCCTAATTTATATCTGGGTAGCATAGGCTATCCTAATCTATA
TCTGGGTAGCATATGCTATCCTAATCTATATCTGGGTAGTATATGCTATCCTAATCTGTATCCGGGTAGC
ATATGCTATCCTAATAGAGATTAGGGTAGTATATGCTATCCTAATTTATATCTGGGTAGCATATACTACC
CAAATATCTGGATAGCATATGCTATCCTAATCTATATCTGGGTAGCATATGCTATCCTAATCTATATCTG
GGTAGCATAGGCTATCCTAATCTATATCTGGGTAGCATATGCTATCCTAATCTATATCTGGGTAGTATAT
GCTATCCTAATTTATATCTGGGTAGCATAGGCTATCCTAATCTATATCTGGGTAGCATATGCTATCCTAA
TCTATATCTGGGTAGTATATGCTATCCTAATCTGTATCCGGGTAGCATATGCTATCCTCATGATAAGCTG
TCAAACATGAGAATTTTCTTGAAGACGAAAGGGCCTCGTGATACGCCTATTTTTATAGGTTAATGTCATG
ATAATAATGGTTTCTTAGACGTCAGGTGGCACTTTTCGGGGAAATGTGCGCGGAACCCCTATTTGTTTAT
TTTTCTAAATACATTCAAATATGTATCCGCTCATGAGACAATAACCCTGATAAATGCTTCAATAATATTG
AAAAAGGAAGAGTATGAGTATTCAACATTTCCGTGTCGCCCTTATTCCCTTTTTTGCGGCATTTTGCCTT
CCTGTTTTTGCTCACCCAGAAACGCTGGTGAAAGTAAAAGATGCTGAAGATCAGTTGGGTGCACGAGTGG
GTTACATCGAACTGGATCTCAACAGCGGTAAGATCCTTGAGAGTTTTCGCCCCGAAGAACGTTTTCCAAT
GATGAGCACTTTTAAAGTTCTGCTATGTGGCGCGGTATTATCCCGTGTTGACGCCGGGCAAGAGCAACTC
GGTCGCCGCATACACTATTCTCAGAATGACTTGGTTGAGTACTCACCAGTCACAGAAAAGCATCTTACGG
ATGGCATGACAGTAAGAGAATTATGCAGTGCTGCCATAACCATGAGTGATAACACTGCGGCCAACTTACT
TCTGACAACGATCGGAGGACCGAAGGAGCTAACCGCTTTTTTGCACAACATGGGGGATCATGTAACTCGC
CTTGATCGTTGGGAACCGGAGCTGAATGAAGCCATACCAAACGACGAGCGTGACACCACGATGCCTGCAG
CAATGGCAACAACGTTGCGCAAACTATTAACTGGCGAACTACTTACTCTAGCTTCCCGGCAACAATTAAT
AGACTGGATGGAGGCGGATAAAGTTGCAGGACCACTTCTGCGCTCGGCCCTTCCGGCTGGCTGGTTTATT
GCTGATAAATCTGGAGCCGGTGAGCGTGGGTCTCGCGGTATCATTGCAGCACTGGGGCCAGATGGTAAGC
CCTCCCGTATCGTAGTTATCTACACGACGGGGAGTCAGGCAACTATGGATGAACGAAATAGACAGATCGC
TGAGATAGGTGCCTCACTGATTAAGCATTGGTAACTGTCAGACCAAGTTTACTCATATATACTTTAGATT
GATTTAAAACTTCATTTTTAATTTAAAAGGATCTAGGTGAAGATCCTTTTTGATAATCTCATGACCAAAA
TCCCTTAACGTGAGTTTTCGTTCCACTGAGCGTCAGACCCCGTAGAAAAGATCAAAGGATCTTCTTGAGA
TCCTTTTTTTCTGCGCGTAATCTGCTGCTTGCAAACAAAAAAACCACCGCTACCAGCGGTGGTTTGTTTG
CCGGATCAAGAGCTACCAACTCTTTTTCCGAAGGTAACTGGCTTCAGCAGAGCGCAGATACCAAATACTG
TTCTTCTAGTGTAGCCGTAGTTAGGCCACCACTTCAAGAACTCTGTAGCACCGCCTACATACCTCGCTCT
GCTAATCCTGTTACCAGTGGCTGCTGCCAGTGGCGATAAGTCGTGTCTTACCGGGTTGGACTCAAGACGA
TAGTTACCGGATAAGGCGCAGCGGTCGGGCTGAACGGGGGGTTCGTGCACACAGCCCAGCTTGGAGCGAA
CGACCTACACCGAACTGAGATACCTACAGCGTGAGCTATGAGAAAGCGCCACGCTTCCCGAAGGGAGAAA
GGCGGACAGGTATCCGGTAAGCGGCAGGGTCGGAACAGGAGAGCGCACGAGGGAGCTTCCAGGGGGAAAC
GCCTGGTATCTTTATAGTCCTGTCGGGTTTCGCCACCTCTGACTTGAGCGTCGATTTTTGTGATGCTCGT
CAGGGGGGCGGAGCCTATGGAAAAACGCCAGCAACGCGGCCTTTTTACGGTTCCTGGCCTTTTGCTGGCC
TTTTGCTCACATGTTCTTTCCTGCGTTATCCCCTGATTCTGTGGATAACCGTATTACCGCCTTTGAGTGA
GCTGATACCGCTCGCCGCAGCCGAACGACCGAGCGCAGCGAGTCAGTGAGCGAGGAAGCGGAAGAGCGCC
CAATACGCAAACCGCCTCTCCCCGCGCGTTGGCCGATTCATTAATGCAGCTGGCACGACAGGTTTCCCGA
CTGGAAAGCGGGCAGTGAGCGCAACGCAATTAATGTGAGTTAGCTCACTCATTAGGCACCCCAGGCTTTA
CACTTTATGCTTCCGGCTCGTATGTTGTGTGGAATTGTGAGCGGATAACAATTTCACACAGGAAACAGCT
ATGACCATGATTACGCCAAGCTCTAGCTAGAGGTCGACCAATTCTCATGTTTGACAGCTTATCATCGCAG
ATCCGGGCAACGTTGTTGCCATTGCTGCAGGCGCAGAACTGGTAGGTATGGAAGATCTATACATTGAATC
AATATTGGCAATTAGCCATATTAGTCATTGGTTATATAGCATAAATCAATATTGGCTATTGGCCATTGCA
TACGTTGTATCTATATCATAATATGTACATTTATATTGGCTCATGTCCAATATGACCGC
Features (pLannotate 1.2.2; 19 found; start..end, strand, type, name):
      7..386     +  enhancer       CMV enhancer: human cytomegalovirus immediate early enhancer
    388..587     +  promoter       CMV promoter: human cytomegalovirus (CMV) immediate early promoter
    655..693     +  misc_feature   Ad SA (fragment): adenovirus major late transcript splice acceptor (Friedrich and Soriano, 1991)
    726..935     -  CDS            PTP (fragment): TERM_ADE02 - Experimental evidence at protein level: Swiss-Prot protein existence level 1. Protein covalently bound to the viral DNA that acts as a primer for viral genomic replication by DNA strand displacement. Assembles on the viral origin of replication in an initiation complex with viral polymerase, DBP, host NFIA and host POU2F1/OCT1. During initiation, the polymerase covalently couples the first dCTP with Ser- 580 of pTP. The terminal protein stimulates the template activity over 20 fold compared to protein-free templates. Neo-synthesized viral genomes are linked to two preterminal prot
    966..1055    +  intron         chimeric intron (fragment): chimera between introns from adenovirus and immunoglobulin heavy chain genes
   1074..1120    +  CDS            IgH signal sequence (fragment): signal sequence from the mouse immunoglobulin heavy chain variable region
   2662..2678    +  CDS            Mxi1 (fragment): transcriptional repressor domain from the mouse Max-interacting protein 1 (Schreiber-Agus et al., 1995)
   3672..4232    +  CDS            Cd4 (fragment): CD4_RAT - Experimental evidence at protein level: Swiss-Prot protein existence level 1. Integral membrane glycoprotein that plays an essential role in the immune response and serves multiple functions in responses against both external and internal offenses. In T-cells, functions primarily as a coreceptor for MHC class II molecule:peptide complex. The antigens presented by class II peptides are derived from extracellular proteins while class I peptides are derived from cytosolic proteins. Interacts simultaneously with the T-cell receptor (TCR) and the MHC class II presented by antigen presenti
   4392..4447    +  polyA_signal   β-globin poly(A) signal: rabbit β-globin polyadenylation signal (Gil and Proudfoot, 1987)
   4961..6642    -  rep_origin     oriP (fragment): Epstein-Barr virus oriP replication origin (Yates et al., 2000)
   6769..6873    +  promoter       AmpR promoter: bla
   6874..7734    +  CDS            AmpR: β-lactamase; bla; confers resistance to ampicillin, carbenicillin, and related antibiotics
   7905..8493    +  rep_origin     ori: high-copy-number ColE1/pMB1/pBR322/pUC origin of replication
   8676..8768    +  CDS            lacI (fragment): lac repressor; lacI; The lac repressor binds to the lac operator to inhibit transcription in E. coli. This inhibition can be relieved by adding lactose or isopropyl-β-D-thiogalactopyranoside (IPTG).
   8781..8802    +  protein_bind   CAP binding site: CAP binding activates transcription in the presence of cAMP. E. coli catabolite activator protein
   8817..8847    +  promoter       lac promoter: promoter for the E. coli lac operon
   8855..8871    +  protein_bind   lac operator: The lac repressor binds to the lac operator to inhibit transcription in E. coli. This inhibition can be relieved by adding lactose or isopropyl-β-D-thiogalactopyranoside (IPTG). lac repressor encoded by lacI
   8941..8957    +  promoter       tet promoter (fragment): E. coli promoter for tetracycline efflux protein gene
   8967..8992    -  CDS            bla(M) (fragment): β-lactamase lacking the signal sequence; bla(M); allows cytosolic expression of β-lactamase
