[The description below was written by a language model from this plasmid's Addgene catalogue record and pLannotate feature annotations shown in this document.]
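Description:
RAMA-bio-His is a mammalian expression plasmid built on the pTT3 backbone and designed to produce the full-length ectodomain of the Plasmodium falciparum rhoptry associated membrane antigen (RAMA, MAL7P1.208) as a soluble, secreted recombinant protein. In bacteria it is maintained through a high-copy ColE1/pUC-type origin and selected with ampicillin via the β-lactamase gene. The backbone also carries the Epstein-Barr virus oriP element, which supports episomal retention in cells that supply EBNA1. Short lac-region, tet promoter and bla annotations near the end of the map are backbone remnants. The small Mxi1 hit lying within the insert region is most likely a spurious match.

Expression is driven by the CMV immediate-early enhancer and promoter, followed by adenovirus-derived leader, splice and intron sequences that enhance transcript processing, and terminated by the rabbit β-globin polyadenylation signal. A mouse immunoglobulin heavy-chain signal sequence is annotated just upstream of the insert and would direct the product into the secretory pathway. The synthetic RAMA coding region, cloned between retained NotI and AscI sites, has all potential N-linked glycosylation sequons removed by replacing the serine or threonine with alanine. This avoids inappropriate glycan addition when the parasite protein is made in mammalian cells. It is fused at its C terminus to rat CD4 domains 3 and 4, a biotinylation acceptor sequence and a 6xHis tag. The peptide tags are listed in the catalogue record, although only the Cd4 fragment appears in the feature table.

The resulting protein can be enzymatically monobiotinylated for oriented capture on streptavidin surfaces and purified through the His tag. It belongs to a library of merozoite surface and secreted proteins.
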