Addgene plasmid #50737: RAMA-bio-His
Purpose: Expresses enzymatically monobiotinylated full length RAMA ectodomain
Depositing lab: Gavin Wright. Depositing organization: Wellcome Sanger Institute. Publication: Towards a comprehensive Plasmodium falciparum merozoite cell surface and secreted recombinant protein library. Zenonos ZA, Rayner JC, Wright GJ. Malar J. 2014 Mar 12;13(1):93. doi: 10.1186/1475-2875-13-93. PubMed 24620899.
Backbone
  Vector backbone: pTT3
  Backbone manufacturer: Yves Durocher
  Backbone size w/o insert (bp): 6670
  Modifications to backbone: Addition of CD4, biotinylation sequence, 6xhis tags
  Vector type: Mammalian Expression
Growth in bacteria
  Bacterial resistance: Ampicillin, 100 μg/mL
  Growth temperature: 37°C
  Growth strain: Top10
  Copy number: High Copy
Gene/Insert
  Gene/Insert name: RAMA (alt names: rhoptry associated membrane antigen; MAL7P1.208)
  Species: P. falciparum
  Insert size (bp): 2489
  Mutation: all potential N-linked glycosylation sites (N-X-S/T, where X is not proline) were systematically removed by substituting alanine for serine/threonine at these sites.
  Promoter: CMV
  Tag / fusion protein: ratCD4d3+4,biotinylation sequence, 6xHis (C terminal on backbone)
  Cloning method: Restriction Enzyme; 5′ cloning site NotI (not destroyed); 3′ cloning site AscI (not destroyed)
  Sequencing primers: 5′ CMV-F; 3′ EBVori-F (5'-CCACTCAGTGTTGGCAAATG-3')
Resource information
  A portion of this plasmid was derived from a plasmid made by: pTT3 was obtained from Yves Durocher, National Research Council of Canada
Terms and licenses: Academic/Nonprofit Terms; Industry Terms: Not Available to Industry
Depositor comments: Made by gene synthesis
How to cite: RAMA-bio-His was a gift from Gavin Wright (Addgene plasmid # 50737 ; http://n2t.net/addgene:50737 ; RRID:Addgene_50737)
