>Addgene plasmid #50737 | RAMA-bio-His | addgene partial sequence | sequence record 78587 | EBVori-F
ACTACAGTCAGAGAACCCCTTTGTGTTTGGTCCCCCCCCGTGTCACATGTGGAACAGGGCCCAGTTGGCA
AGTTGTACCAACCAACTGAAGGGATTACATGCACTGCCCCGCGAAGAAGGGGCAGAGATGTCGTAGTCAG
GTTTAGTTCGTCCGGGGCGGGGATCGATCCTCTAGCTAGAGATCTCCGAGGGATCTCGACCAAATGATTT
GCCCTCCCATATGTCCTTCCGAGTGAGAGACACAAAAAATTCCAACACACTATTGCAATGAAAATAAATT
TCCTTTATTAGCCAGAGGTCGAGGTCGGGGGATCCTTAATTAATCACGTGTCTAGACTCAATGGTGGTGA
TGGTGGTGGGGGCCCAGAGGGGCCAGAGGAGGCAGGTTCCTGTCCCTGTGGTTCCACAGCATCTTCTGGG
CGTCCAGGATGTGGTGCAGGCTGCCGGAATTCAACCCTTTGGATAAAACCTGGATCTTGGAGTCCATCTT
GACCTCTTCACCTTCACTCAGTAGACATTGCCACACCCCTGCTTCAGGGGCCTGCACTTGAATCACTTTC
TCCTGCCTGGAGACCCTGGCCTCCTGATTCTCCTGCTTCAAGATCAGTCTCATCTTGGGTGAGGTGGGTC
CCATCACCTCACAGGTCAAAGTGTTGCTGTCGGGCTGAGTCACTTTCATCACCACCAGGTTCACTTCCTG
ATACAGTATCCCTCTGTCCAGAGTCAGGGTCAGGTTGCCAGAACCAGCAAACTGAAGGGAGACCTGGGGT
ATCTGAAGGGTGAGTGGGAGCGTTTCGGACAGCTGGAACTTGGGGTTGCTAGTAGACTTCTGCACAGACA
CCTTTTGGTTCTTTA
