>Addgene plasmid #50737 | RAMA-bio-His | addgene partial sequence | sequence record 79934 | CMV-F 5'-CGCAAATGGGCGGTAGGCGTG-3'
GAGCTCGTTTAGTGAACCGTCAGATCCTCACTCTCTTCCGCATCGCTGTCTGCGAGGGCCAGCTGTTGGG
CTCGCGGTTGAGGACAAACTCTTCGCGGTCTTTCCAGTACTCTTGGATCGGAAACCCGTCGGCCTCCGAA
CGGTACTCCGCCACCGAGGGACCTGAGCGAGTCCGCATCGACCGGATCGGAAAACCTCTCGAGAAAGGCG
TCTAACCAGTCACAGTCGCAAGGTAGGCTGAGCACCGTGGCGGGCGGCAGCGGGTGGCGGTCGGGGTTGT
TTCTGGCGGAGGTGCTGCTGATGATGTAATTAAAGTAGGCGGTCTTGAGACGGCGGATGGTCGAGGTGAG
GTGTGGCAGGCTTGAGATCCAGCTGTTGGGGTGAGTACTCCCTCTCAAAAGCGGGCATTACTTCTGCGCT
AAGATTGTCAGTTTCCAAAAACGAGGAGGATTTGATATTCACCTGGCCCGATCTGGCCATACACTTGAGT
GACAATGACATCCACTTTGCCTTTCTCTCCACAGGTGTCCACTCCCAGGTCCAAGTTTGCCACCATGGAG
TTTCAGACCCAGGTACTCATGTCCCTGCTGCTCTGCATGTCTGGTGCGGCCGCATACCTGGAACAGATCA
AGAACGGCATCAGCGGCCACTACACCGAGGACCACAACATCAAGAACAACAACTGCATCAGCTTCAGCGA
CTACGAGCGGAGCATCAAGAATTTCGCCATCAGCAGCCACGCCGAGAACAACTACGACAACATCATCAAC
GAGTACAAGAAGATCAAGGACATCAACAACAATATCAACATCCTGAGCAGCGTGCACCGGAAGGGCCGGA
TCCTGTACGACAGCTTCCTGGAAATCAACAAGCTCGAGAACGACAAGAAAGAGAA
